>Addgene plasmid #122833 | pAC10113_pAAVS1-Nst-EF1aBlast2ArtTA3(-)_TetO- Hygro(1-89)-NpuDnaE(N)-P2A-NTR-E2A-EGFP | depositor full sequence | sequence record 234335 | pAC10113_pAAVS1-Nst-EF1aBlast2ArtTA3(-)_TetO- Hygro(1-89)-NpuDnaE(N)-P2A-NTR-E2A-EGFP sequence 11497 bps
GCACTTTTCGGGGAAATGTGCGCGGAACCCCTATTTGTTTATTTTTCTAAATACATTCAAATATGTATCC
GCTCATGAGACAATAACCCTGATAAATGCTTCAATAATATTGAAAAAGGAAGAGTATGAGTATTCAACAT
TTCCGTGTCGCCCTTATTCCCTTTTTTGCGGCATTTTGCCTTCCTGTTTTTGCTCACCCAGAAACGCTGG
TGAAAGTAAAAGATGCTGAAGATCAGTTGGGTGCACGAGTGGGTTACATCGAACTGGATCTCAACAGCGG
TAAGATCCTTGAGAGTTTTCGCCCCGAAGAACGTTTTCCAATGATGAGCACTTTTAAAGTTCTGCTATGT
GGCGCGGTATTATCCCGTATTGACGCCGGGCAAGAGCAACTCGGTCGCCGCATACACTATTCTCAGAATG
ACTTGGTTGAGTACTCACCAGTCACAGAAAAGCATCTTACGGATGGCATGACAGTAAGAGAATTATGCAG
TGCTGCCATAACCATGAGTGATAACACTGCGGCCAACTTACTTCTGACAACGATCGGAGGACCGAAGGAG
CTAACCGCTTTTTTGCACAACATGGGGGATCATGTAACTCGCCTTGATCGTTGGGAACCGGAGCTGAATG
AAGCCATACCAAACGACGAGCGTGACACCACGATGCCTGTAGCAATGGCAACAACGTTGCGCAAACTATT
AACTGGCGAACTACTTACTCTAGCTTCCCGGCAACAATTAATAGACTGGATGGAGGCGGATAAAGTTGCA
GGACCACTTCTGCGCTCGGCCCTTCCGGCTGGCTGGTTTATTGCTGATAAATCTGGAGCCGGTGAGCGTG
GGTCTCGCGGTATCATTGCAGCACTGGGGCCAGATGGTAAGCCCTCCCGTATCGTAGTTATCTACACGAC
GGGGAGTCAGGCAACTATGGATGAACGAAATAGACAGATCGCTGAGATAGGTGCCTCACTGATTAAGCAT
TGGTAACTGTCAGACCAAGTTTACTCATATATACTTTAGATTGATTTAAAACTTCATTTTTAATTTAAAA
GGATCTAGGTGAAGATCCTTTTTGATAATCTCATGACCAAAATCCCTTAACGTGAGTTTTCGTTCCACTG
AGCGTCAGACCCCGTAGAAAAGATCAAAGGATCTTCTTGAGATCCTTTTTTTCTGCGCGTAATCTGCTGC
TTGCAAACAAAAAAACCACCGCTACCAGCGGTGGTTTGTTTGCCGGATCAAGAGCTACCAACTCTTTTTC
CGAAGGTAACTGGCTTCAGCAGAGCGCAGATACCAAATACTGTCCTTCTAGTGTAGCCGTAGTTAGGCCA
CCACTTCAAGAACTCTGTAGCACCGCCTACATACCTCGCTCTGCTAATCCTGTTACCAGTGGCTGCTGCC
AGTGGCGATAAGTCGTGTCTTACCGGGTTGGACTCAAGACGATAGTTACCGGATAAGGCGCAGCGGTCGG
GCTGAACGGGGGGTTCGTGCACACAGCCCAGCTTGGAGCGAACGACCTACACCGAACTGAGATACCTACA
GCGTGAGCTATGAGAAAGCGCCACGCTTCCCGAAGGGAGAAAGGCGGACAGGTATCCGGTAAGCGGCAGG
GTCGGAACAGGAGAGCGCACGAGGGAGCTTCCAGGGGGAAACGCCTGGTATCTTTATAGTCCTGTCGGGT
TTCGCCACCTCTGACTTGAGCGTCGATTTTTGTGATGCTCGTCAGGGGGGCGGAGCCTATGGAAAAACGC
CAGCAACGCGGCCTTTTTACGGTTCCTGGCCTTTTGCTGGCCTTTTGCTCACATGTTCTTTCCTGCGTTA
TCCCCTGATTCTGTGGATAACCGTATTACCGCCTTTGAGTGAGCTGATACCGCTCGCCGCAGCCGAACGA
CCGAGCGCAGCGAGTCAGTGAGCGAGGAAGCGGAAGAGCGCCCAATACGCAAACCGCCTCTCCCCGCGCG
TTGGCCGATTCATTAATGCAGCTGGCACGACAGGTTTCCCGACTGGAAAGCGGGCAGTGAGCGCAACGCA
ATTAATGTGAGTTAGCTCACTCATTAGGCACCCCAGGCTTTACACTTTATGCTTCCGGCTCGTATGTTGT
GTGGAATTGTGAGCGGATAACAATTTCACACAGGAAACAGCTATGACCATGATTACGCCAAGCTCGAAAT
TAACCCTCACTAAAGGGAACAAAAGCTGTGCTTTCTCTGACCAGCATTCTCTCCCCTGGGCCTGTGCCGC
TTTCTGTCTGCAGCTTGTGGCCTGGGTCACCTCTACGGCTGGCCCAGATCCTTCCCTGCCGCCTCCTTCA
GGTTCCGTCTTCCTCCACTCCCTCTTCCCCTTGCTCTCTGCTGTGTTGCTGCCCAAGGATGCTCTTTCCG
GAGCACTTCCTTCTCGGCGCTGCACCACGTGATGTCCTCTGAGCGGATCCTCCCCGTGTCTGGGTCCTCT
CCGGGCATCTCTCCTCCCTCACCCAACCCCATGCCGTCTTCACTCGCTGGGTTCCCTTTTCCTTCTCCTT
CTGGGGCCTGTGCCATCTCTCGTTTCTTAGGATGGCCTTCTCCGACGGATGTCTCCCTTGCGTCCCGCCT
CCCCTTCTTGTAGGCCTGCATCATCACCGTTTTTCTGGACAACCCCAAAGTACCCCGTCTCCCTGGCTTT
AGCCACCTCTCCATCCTCTTGCTTTCTTTGCCTGGACACCCCGTTCTCCTGTGGATTCGGGTCACCTCTC
ACTCCTTTCATTTGGGCAGCTCCCCTACCCCCCTTACCTCTCTAGTCTGTGCTAGCTCTTCCAGCCCCCT
GTCATGGCATCTTCCAGGGGTCCGAGAGCTCAGCTAGTCTTCTTCCTCCAACCCGGGCCCCTATGTCCAC
TTCAGGACAGCATGTTTGCTGCCTCCAGGGATCCTGTGTCCCCGAGCTGGGACCACCTTATATTCCCAGG
GCCGGTTAATGTGGCTCTGGTTCTGGGTACTTTTATCTGTCCCCTCCACCCCACAGTGGGGCAAGCTTCT
GACCTCTTCTCTTCCTCCCACAGGGCCTCGAGAGATCTGGCAGCGGAGAGGGCAGAGGAAGTCTTCTAAC
ATGCGGTGACGTGGAGGAGAATCCCGGCCCTAGGCTCGAGGGTACCATGATTGAACAAGATGGATTGCAC
GCAGGTTCTCCGGCCGCTTGGGTGGAGAGGCTATTCGGCTATGACTGGGCACAACAGACAATCGGCTGCT
CTGATGCCGCCGTGTTCCGGCTGTCAGCGCAGGGGCGCCCGGTTCTTTTTGTCAAGACCGACCTGTCCGG
TGCCCTGAATGAACTGCAGGACGAGGCAGCGCGGCTATCGTGGCTGGCCACGACGGGCGTTCCTTGCGCA
GCTGTGCTCGACGTTGTCACTGAAGCGGGAAGGGACTGGCTGCTATTGGGCGAAGTGCCGGGGCAGGATC
TCCTGTCATCTCACCTTGCTCCTGCCGAGAAAGTATCCATCATGGCTGATGCAATGCGGCGGCTGCATAC
GCTTGATCCGGCTACCTGCCCATTCGACCACCAAGCGAAACATCGCATCGAGCGAGCACGTACTCGGATG
GAAGCCGGTCTTGTCGATCAGGATGATCTGGACGAAGAGCATCAGGGGCTCGCGCCAGCCGAACTGTTCG
CCAGGCTCAAGGCGCGCATGCCCGACGGCGAGGATCTCGTCGTGACCCATGGCGATGCCTGCTTGCCGAA
TATCATGGTGGAAAATGGCCGCTTTTCTGGATTCATCGACTGTGGCCGGCTGGGTGTGGCGGACCGCTAT
CAGGACATAGCGTTGGCTACCCGTGATATTGCTGAAGAGCTTGGCGGCGAATGGGCTGACCGCTTCCTCG
TGCTTTACGGTATCGCCGCTCCCGATTCGCAGCGCATCGCCTTCTATCGCCTTCTTGACGAGTTCTTCTG
AGTTTAAACCCGCTGATCAGCCTCGACTGTGCCTTCTAGTTGCCAGCCATCTGTTGTTTGCCCCTCCCCC
GTGCCTTCCTTGACCCTGGAAGGTGCCACTCCCACTGTCCTTTCCTAATAAAATGAGGAAATTGCATCGC
ATTGTCTGAGTAGGTGTCATTCTATTCTGGGGGGTGGGGTGGGGCAGGACAGCAAGGGGGAGGATTGGGA
AGACAATAGCAGGCATGCTGGGGATGCGGTGGGCTCTATGGGCTAGCGGTGGCGGCCTCGACATTGATTA
TTGACTAGTAGATCTGGCGCGCCGCCTTTTTACGGTTCCTGGCCTTTTGCTGGCCTTTTGCTCACATGTC
ACGTGAGGCCTTAACGTCTCGCCCTTTGGTCTCCCCCTCTTAAGTACCACATTTGTAGAGGTTTTACTTG
CTTTAAAAAACCTCCCACACCTCCCCCTGAACCTGAAACATAAAATGAATGCAATTGTTGTTGTTAACTT
GTTTATTGCAGCTTATAATGGTTACAAATAAAGCAATAGCATCACAAATTTCACAAATAAAGCATTTTTT
TCACTGCATTCTAGTTGTGGTTTGTCCAAACTCATCGGCTAGCTTACCCGGGGAGCATGTCAAGGTCAAA
ATCGTCAAGAGCGTCAGCAGGCAGCATATCAAGGTCAAAGTCGTCAAGGGCATCGGCTGGGAGCATGTCT
AAGTCAAAATCGTCAAGGGCGTCGGTCGGCCCGCCGCTTTCGCACTTTAGCTGTTTCTCCAGGCCACATA
TGATTAGTTCCAGGCCGAAAAGGAAGGCAGGTTCGGCTCCCTGCCGGTCGAACAGCTCAATTGCTTGTCT
CAGAAGTGGGGGCATAGAATCGGTGGTAGGTGTCTCTCTTTCCTCTTTTGCTACTTGATGCTCCTGTTCC
TCCAATACGCAGCCCAGTGTAAAGTGGCCCACGGCGGACAGAGCGTACAGTGCGTTCTCCAGGGAGAAGC
CTTGCTGACACAGGAACGCGAGCTGATTTTCCAGGGTTTCGTACTGTTTCTCTGTTGGGCGGGTGCCGAG
ATGCACTTTAGCCCCGTCGCGATGTGAGAGGAGAGCACAGCGGTATGACTTGGCGTTGTTCCGCAGAAAG
TCTTGCCATGACTCGCCTTCCAGGGGGCAGAAGTGGGTATGATGCCTGTCCAGCATCTCGATTGGCAGGG
CATCGAGCAGGGCCCGCTTGTTCTTCACGTGCCAGTACAGGGTAGGCTGCTCAACTCCCAGCTTTTGAGC
GAGTTTCCTTGTCGTCAGGCCTTCGATACCGACACCATTGAGTAATTCCAGAGCTCCGTTTATGACTTTG
CTCTTGTCCAGTCTAGACATTGGACCAGGGTTTTCTTCAACATCACCACAAGTGAGGAGAGAACCTCTAC
CTTCGGCACCGGGATTTCGGGTATATTTGAGTGGAATGAGTTCTTCAATCGTAGTTTTGACTAACTTGCC
ATTCATTTCTATTAACACAAAACAATCTGGTGCATAGTCTGAAATCAACTCCCTACACATACCACAAGGA
CTTACCACTCGAATACTTCTATCTACTTCGTCAGAATAAGGGTGTCTAACAGCTACAATCGTGTCAAAAT
CCTTTTGTCCATTCGAAACTGCACTACCAATCGCAATGGCTTCTGCACAAACAGTTACTCGTCCTATATA
CGCTTCAATATGTACTGCCGAAATGATTTCTCCTGTTTTCGTACGAATTGCCGCTCCCACATGATGTTTA
TTATCCTCATAAAGCATTGTAATCTTCTCTGTCGCTACTTCTACTAATTCTAGATCCTGTTGAGAAATGT
TAAATGTTTTCATGGTGGCGGCACTAGTAAGGGCGAATTCGGAGCCTGCTTTTTTGTACAAACTTGTTGA
TATCTGCAGAATTCCACCACACTGGACTAGTGGATCCGAGCTCGGTACCAAGCTTCTTCACGACACCTGA
AATGGAAGAAAAAAACTTTGAACCACTGTCTGAGGCTTGAGAATGAACCAAGATCCAAACTCAAAAAGGG
CAAATTCCAAGGAGAATTACATCAAGTGCCAAGCTGGCCTAACTTCAGTCTCCACCCACTCAGTGTGGGG
AAACTCCATCGCATAAAACCCCTCCCCCCAACCTAAAGACGACGTACTCCAAAAGCTCGAGAACTAATCG
AGGTGCCTGGACGGCGCCCGGTACTCCGTGGAGTCACATGAAGCGACGGCTGAGGACGGAAAGGCCCTTT
TCCTTTGTGTGGGTGACTCACCCGCCCGCTCTCCCGAGCGCCGCGTCCTCCATTTTGAGCTCCCTGCAGC
AGGGCCGGGAAGCGGCCATCTTTCCGCTCACGCAACTGGTGCCGACCGGGCCAGCCTTGCCGCCCAGGGC
GGGGCGATACACGGCGGCGCGAGGCCAGGCACCAGAGCAGGCCGGCCAGCTTGAGACTACCCCCGTCCGA
TTCTCGGTGGCCGCGCTCGCAGGCCCCGCCTCGCCGAACATGTGCGCTGGGACGCACGGGCCCCGTCGCC
GCCCGCGGCCCCAAAAACCGAAATACCAGTGTGCAGATCTTGGCCCGCATTTACAAGACTATCTTGCCAG
AAAAAAAGCGTCGCAGCAGGTCATCAAAAATTTTAAATGGCTAGAGACTTATCGAAAGCAGCGAGACAGG
CGCGAAGGTGCCACCAGATTCGCACGCGGCGGCCCCAGCGCCCAGGCCAGGCCTCAACTCAAGCACGAGG
CGAAGGGGCTCCTTAAGCGCAAGGCCTCGAACTCTCCCACCCACTTCCAACCCGAAGCTCGGGATCAAGA
ATCACGTACTGCAGCCAGGTGGAAGTAATTCAAGGCACGCAAGGGCCATAACCCGTAAAGAGGCCAGGCC
CGCGGGAACCACACACGGCACTTACCTGTGTTCTGGCGGCAAACCCGTTGCGAAAAAGAACGTTCACGGC
GACTACTGCACTTATATACGGTTCTCCCCCACCCTCGGGAAAAAGGCGGAGCCAGTACACGACATCACTT
TCCCAGTTTACCCCGCGCCACCTTCTCTAGGCACCGGTTCAATTGCCGACCCCTCCCCCCAACTTCTCGG
GGACTGTGGGCGATGTGCGCTCTGCCCACTGACGGGCACCGGAGCCTCACGATCGATATGTCGAGTTTAC
TCCCTATCAGTGATAGAGAACGTATGTCGAGTTTACTCCCTATCAGTGATAGAGAACGATGTCGAGTTTA
CTCCCTATCAGTGATAGAGAACGTATGTCGAGTTTACTCCCTATCAGTGATAGAGAACGTATGTCGAGTT
TACTCCCTATCAGTGATAGAGAACGTATGTCGAGTTTATCCCTATCAGTGATAGAGAACGTATGTCGAGT
TTACTCCCTATCAGTGATAGAGAACGTATGTCGAGGTAGGCGTGTACGGTGGGAGGCCTATATAAGCAGA
GCTCGTTTAGTGAACCGTCAGATCGCCTGGAGAATTGGCTAGGCACCGGTGACAAGTTTGTACAAAAAAG
CAGGCTCCGAATTCGCCCTTACTAGTGCCGCCACCATGAAAAAGCCTGAACTCACCGCGACGTCTGTCGA
GAAGTTTCTGATCGAAAAGTTCGACAGCGTCTCCGACCTGATGCAGCTCTCGGAGGGCGAAGAATCTCGT
GCTTTCAGCTTCGATGTAGGAGGGCGTGGATATGTCCTGCGGGTAAATAGCTGCGCCGATGGTTTCTACA
AAGATCGTTATGTTTATCGGCACTTTGCATCGGCCGCGCTCCCGATTCCGGAAGTGCTTGACATTGGGGA
ATTTAGCGAGAGCCTGACCTATTGCCTTTCATACGAGACCGAGATCCTGACTGTCGAGTACGGATTGCTT
CCTATCGGCAAAATCGTGGAGAAGAGGATTGAATGTACCGTCTATTCAGTCGATAATAATGGGAACATCT
ACACACAGCCCGTGGCTCAATGGCACGACAGAGGAGAGCAGGAAGTTTTTGAATACTGTCTCGAGGACGG
ATCCCTCATCCGCGCTACTAAAGATCATAAGTTTATGACCGTGGACGGCCAGATGCTGCCAATTGACGAA
ATTTTTGAACGAGAGCTGGATCTGATGAGAGTCGACAACCTTCCAAACACTAGTGGCAGCGGCGCCACAA
ACTTCTCTCTGCTAAAGCAAGCAGGTGATGTTGAAGAAAACCCCGGGCCTGGCGCGCCAATGAATACACT
CGAGATGGACATCATCAGCGTGGCTCTGAAGAGGCACTCCACCAAGGCTTTCGACGCTTCCAAGAAACTG
ACCCCTGAACAGGCCGAGCAGATCAAGACCCTGCTCCAGTACAGCCCTAGCTCCACCAACAGCCAGCCTT
GGCACTTCATCGTGGCTAGCACCGAGGAAGGCAAAGCTAGGGTGGCTAAGAGCGCCGCTGGCAACTACGT
GTTCAACGAGAGGAAGATGCTGGATGCTAGCCACGTGGTGGTGTTCTGCGCTAAGACCGCCATGGACGAT
GTGTGGCTGAAGCTGGTGGTGGATCAGGAAGATGCTGATGGCAGGTTCGCTACCCCTGAAGCTAAGGCCG
CTAACGACAAGGGCAGGAAGTTCTTCGCCGACATGCACAGGAAGGATCTGCACGATGATGCTGAGTGGAT
GGCCAAGCAGGTGTACCTGAACGTGGGCAACTTCCTGCTCGGCGTGGCTGCCCTGGGCCTCGATGCTGTG
CCCATCGAAGGCTTCGATGCTGCTATCCTGGATGCCGAGTTCGGCCTGAAGGAGAAAGGCTACACCAGCC
TGGTGGTGGTGCCTGTGGGCCACCACAGCGTGGAGGACTTCAACGCTACCCTGCCTAAGAGCAGGCTGCC
CCAGAACATCACCCTGACCGAGGTGGGCCGGCCAGGCTCGGGCCAGTGTACTAATTATGCTCTCTTGAAA
TTGGCTGGAGATGTTGAGAGCAACCCAGGTCCCTTAATTAAGATGGTGAGCAAGGGCGAGGAGCTGTTCA
CCGGGGTGGTGCCCATCCTGGTCGAGCTGGACGGCGACGTAAACGGCCACAAGTTCAGCGTGTCCGGCGA
GGGCGAGGGCGATGCCACCTACGGCAAGCTGACCCTGAAGTTCATCTGCACCACCGGCAAGCTGCCCGTG
CCCTGGCCCACCCTCGTGACCACCCTGACCTACGGCGTGCAGTGCTTCAGCCGCTACCCCGACCACATGA
AGCAGCACGACTTCTTCAAGTCCGCCATGCCCGAAGGCTACGTCCAGGAGCGCACCATCTTCTTCAAGGA
CGACGGCAACTACAAGACCCGCGCCGAGGTGAAGTTCGAGGGCGACACCCTGGTGAACCGCATCGAGCTG
AAGGGCATCGACTTCAAGGAGGACGGCAACATCCTGGGGCACAAGCTGGAGTACAACTACAACAGCCACA
ACGTCTATATCATGGCCGACAAGCAGAAGAACGGCATCAAGGTGAACTTCAAGATCCGCCACAACATCGA
GGACGGCAGCGTGCAGCTCGCCGACCACTACCAGCAGAACACCCCCATCGGCGACGGCCCCGTGCTGCTG
CCCGACAACCACTACCTGAGCACCCAGTCCGCCCTGAGCAAAGACCCCAACGAGAAGCGCGATCACATGG
TCCTGCTGGAGTTCGTGACCGCCGCCGGGATCACTCTCGGCATGGACGAGCTGTACAAGTAATTAATTAA
GAGGGCGAATTCGACCCAGCTTTCTTGTACAAAGTGGTTGATATCCAGCACAGTGGCGGCCGCTCGAGTC
TAGAGGGCCCGCGGTTCGAAGGTAAGCCTATCCCTAACCCTCTCCTCGGTCTCGATTCTACGCGTACCGG
TTAGGGGCCCGTTTAAACCCGCTGATCAGCCTCGACTGTGCCTTCTAGTTGCCAGCCATCTGTTGTTTGC
CCCTCCCCCGTGCCTTCCTTGACCCTGGAAGGTGCCACTCCCACTGTCCTTTCCTAATAAAATGAGGAAA
TTGCATCGCATTGTCTGAGTAGGTGTCATTCTATTCTGGGGGGTGGGGTGGGGCAGGACAGCAAGGGGGA
GGATTGGGAAGACAATAGCAGGCATGCTGGGGATGCGGTGGGCTCTATGGCTCTAGAAGTCGACAGTACT
AAGCTTTGACAGAAAAGCCCCATCCTTAGGCCTCCTCCTTCCTAGTCTCCTGATATTGGGTCTAACCCCC
ACCTCCTGTTAGGCAGATTCCTTATCTGGTGACACACCCCCATTTCCTGGAGCCATCTCTCTCCTTGCCA
GAACCTCTAAGGTTTGCTTACGATGGAGCCAGAGAGGATCCTGGGAGGGAGAGCTTGGCAGGGGGTGGGA
GGGAAGGGGGGGATGCGTGACCTGCCCGGTTCTCAGTGGCCACCCTGCGCTACCCTCTCCCAGAACCTGA
GCTGCTCTGACGCGGCTGTCTGGTGCGTTTCACTGATCCTGGTGCTGCAGCTTCCTTACACTTCCCAAGA
GGAGAAGCAGTTTGGAAAAACAAAATCAGAATAAGTTGGTCCTGAGTTCTAACTTTGGCTCTTCACCTTT
CTAGTCCCCAATTTATATTGTTCCTCCGTGCGTCAGTTTTACCTGTGAGATAAGGCCAGTAGCCAGCCCC
GTCCTGGCAGGGCTGTGGTGAGGAGGGGGGTGTCCGTGTGGAAAACTCCCTTTGTGAGAATGGTGCGTCC
TAGGTGTTCACCAGGTCGTGGCCGCCTCTACTCCCTTTCTCTTTCTCCATCCTTCTTTCCTTAAAGAGTC
CCCAGTGCTATCTGGGACATATTCCTCCGCCCAGAGCAGGGTCCCGCTTCCCTAAGGCCCTGCTCTGGGC
TTCTGGGTTTGAGTCCTTGGCAAGCCCAGGAGAGGCGCTCAGGCTTCCCTGTCCCCCTTCCTCGTCCACC
ATCTCATGCCCCTGGCTCTCCTGCCCCTTCCCTACAGGGGTTCCTGGCTCTGCTCTAGCGATCGCCAATT
CGCCCTATAGTGAGTCGTATTACAATTCACTGGCCGTCGTTTTACAACGTCGTGACTGGGAAAACCCTGG
CGTTACCCAACTTAATCGCCTTGCAGCACATCCCCCTTTCGCCAGCTGGCGTAATAGCGAAGAGGCCCGC
ACCGATCGCCCTTCCCAACAGTTGCGCAGCCTGAATGGCGAATGGG
[124 nt withheld, positions 11037-11160]
C
[91 nt withheld, positions 11162-11252]
A
[49 nt withheld, positions 11254-11302]
CCTTTGACGTTGGAGTCCACGTTCTTT
[37 nt withheld, positions 11330-11366]
ACCCTATCTCGGTCTATTCTTTTGATTTATAAGGGATTTTGCCGATTTCGGCCTATTGGTTAAAAAATGA
GCTGATTTAACAAAAATTTAACGCGAATTTTAACAAAATATTAACGCTTACAATTTAGGTG
Features (pLannotate 1.2.2; 34 found; start..end, strand, type, name):
     21..125     +  promoter       AmpR promoter: bla
    126..986     +  CDS            AmpR: β-lactamase; bla; confers resistance to ampicillin, carbenicillin, and related antibiotics
   1157..1745    +  rep_origin     ori: high-copy-number ColE1/pMB1/pBR322/pUC origin of replication
   1928..2020    +  CDS            lacI (fragment): lac repressor; lacI; The lac repressor binds to the lac operator to inhibit transcription in E. coli. This inhibition can be relieved by adding lactose or isopropyl-β-D-thiogalactopyranoside (IPTG).
   2033..2054    +  protein_bind   CAP binding site: CAP binding activates transcription in the presence of cAMP. E. coli catabolite activator protein
   2069..2099    +  promoter       lac promoter: promoter for the E. coli lac operon
   2103..2125    +  protein_bind   lac operator (fragment): The lac repressor binds to the lac operator to inhibit transcription in E. coli. This inhibition can be relieved by adding lactose or isopropyl-β-D-thiogalactopyranoside (IPTG). lac repressor encoded by lacI
   2168..2186    +  promoter       T3 promoter: promoter for bacteriophage T3 RNA polymerase
   2199..3002    +  misc_feature   HA-L: left homology arm from the adeno-associated virus integration site (AAVS1) within intron 1 of the human PPP1R12C gene
   3009..3034    +  misc_feature   SA: splice acceptor site
   3127..3918    +  CDS            neo: KKA2_KLEPN - Also known as kan, nptII. Experimental evidence at protein level: Swiss-Prot protein existence level 1. Resistance to kanamycin, neomycin, paromomycin, ribostamycin, butirosin and gentamicin B. From Klebsiella pneumoniae.
   3947..4171    +  polyA_signal   bGH poly(A) signal: bovine growth hormone polyadenylation signal
   4190..4209    +  enhancer       CMV enhancer (fragment): human cytomegalovirus immediate early enhancer
   4315..4383    +  CDS            large T antigen (fragment): large T antigen from SV40 (simian virus 40)
   4406..4487    +  polyA_signal   SV40 poly(A) signal: SV40 polyadenylation signal
   4533..4643    -  CDS            VP48: 3 tandem repeats of the minimal activation domain of herpes simplex virus VP16 (Cheng et al., 2013)
   4573..5270    -  CDS            rtTA3 (fragment): reverse tetracycline transactivator 3 activates expression from Tet-responsive promoters in the presence of doxycycline
   5334..5753    -  CDS            bsr: BSR_BACCE - Experimental evidence at protein level: Swiss-Prot protein existence level 1. Catalyzes the deamination of the cytosine moiety of the antibiotics blasticidin S, cytomycin and acetylblasticidin S. From Bacillus cereus.
   5783..5807    -  protein_bind   attB1: mutant version of attB; recombination site for the Gateway® BP reaction BP Clonase™
   5868..7046    -  promoter       EF-1α promoter: strong constitutive promoter for human elongation factor EF-1α
   7063..7377    +  promoter       tight TRE promoter: Tet-responsive promoter PTight, consisting of seven tet operator sequences followed by the minimal CMV promoter
   7402..7426    +  protein_bind   attB1: mutant version of attB; recombination site for the Gateway® BP reaction BP Clonase™
   7456..7725    +  CDS            HygR (fragment): aminoglycoside phosphotransferase from E. coli; aph(4)-Ia; confers resistance to hygromycin
   7702..8031    +  CDS            dnaE-N (fragment): DPO3A_SYNY3 - Experimental evidence at protein level: Swiss-Prot protein existence level 1. DNA polymerase III is a complex, multichain enzyme responsible for most of the replicative synthesis in bacteria. This DNA polymerase also exhibits 3' to 5' exonuclease activity. The alpha chain is the DNA polymerase (By similarity). From Synechocystis sp. (strain PCC 6803 / Kazusa).
   8125..8775    +  CDS            nfsB: NFSB_ECOLI - Also known as dprA, nfnB From Escherichia coli (strain K12).
   8794..8853    +  CDS            E2A: 2A peptide from equine rhinitis A virus polyprotein Eukaryotic ribosomes fail to insert a peptide bond between the Gly and Pro residues, yielding separate polypeptides.
   8863..9582    +  CDS            EGFP: the original enhanced GFP (Yang et al., 1996) mammalian codon-optimized
   9604..9628    -  protein_bind   attB2: mutant version of attB; recombination site for the Gateway® BP reaction BP Clonase™
   9681..9722    +  CDS            V5 tag: epitope tag from simian virus 5
   9766..9990    +  polyA_signal   bGH poly(A) signal: bovine growth hormone polyadenylation signal
  10178..10707   +  misc_feature   HA-R: right homology arm from the adeno-associated virus integration site (AAVS1) within intron 1 of the human PPP1R12C gene
  10854..10872   -  promoter       T7 promoter: promoter for bacteriophage T7 RNA polymerase
  10875..11032   +  CDS            lacZα (fragment): LacZα fragment of β-galactosidase; lacZ fragment
  11037..11465   +  rep_origin     f1 ori (sequence partly withheld): f1 bacteriophage origin of replication; arrow indicates direction of (+) strand synthesis
