[The description below was written by a language model from this plasmid's Addgene catalogue record and pLannotate feature annotations shown in this document.]
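Description:
pAC10113_pAAVS1-Nst-EF1aBlast2ArtTA3(-)_TetO-Hygro(1-89)-NpuDnaE(N)-P2A-NTR-E2A-EGFP is an 11.5 kb CRISPR donor plasmid for homology-directed knock-in at the human AAVS1 safe-harbour locus in intron 1 of PPP1R12C. It derives from pAAVS1-Nst-CAG-DEST, with the CAG-DEST unit replaced by an EF1a-Blast-2A-rtTA3 / TetO-DEST module into which the insert was introduced by Gateway recombination, leaving attB sites flanking it. In bacteria it is maintained through a high-copy ColE1/pUC origin and ampicillin resistance. An f1 origin and residual lac/T3/T7 cloning-vector elements are also present.

Between the left and right AAVS1 homology arms sit three expression units. The first is a promoterless splice acceptor–neomycin resistance cassette with a bGH polyadenylation signal. It depends on the endogenous PPP1R12C promoter after correct integration, which allows G418 enrichment of targeted cells. The second, in reverse orientation, uses the EF-1α promoter to drive blasticidin resistance (bsr) linked to the reverse tetracycline transactivator rtTA3, terminated by an SV40 poly(A) signal. The third is a tight TRE promoter that, in the presence of doxycycline, expresses a synthetic polycistron. This encodes residues 1–89 of hygromycin phosphotransferase fused to the N-terminal half of the Npu DnaE split intein, then P2A, bacterial nitroreductase (nfsB/NTR), E2A and EGFP, ending at a bGH poly(A) signal. A V5 tag sequence is annotated downstream of attB2, but the record does not show whether it is translated.

The hygromycin fragment alone is presumably non-functional. In the split selectable marker approach, a partner construct carrying the complementary intein–marker half would be needed so that protein trans-splicing reconstitutes resistance, but the record does not identify that partner. EGFP reports induction, and NTR is commonly used for prodrug-mediated negative selection, though the record gives no specific purpose for it.
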