Addgene plasmid #122833: pAC10113_pAAVS1-Nst-EF1aBlast2ArtTA3(-)_TetO- Hygro(1-89)-NpuDnaE(N)-P2A-NTR-E2A-EGFP
Purpose: Plasmid 113
Depositing lab: Albert Cheng. Publication: Split Selectable Markers. Jillette N, Du M, Cheng AW. bioRxiv 452979 10.1101/452979.
Backbone
  Vector backbone: pAAVS1-Nst-CAG-DEST (Addgene #80489)
  Modifications to backbone: Replaced CAG-DEST with EF1aBlast2ArtTA3(-)_TetO-DEST
  Vector type: CRISPR ; Donor vector
  Selectable markers: Neomycin (select with G418), Blasticidin ; Dox-inducible Hygro(1-89)-NpuDnaE(N)-P2A-NTR-E2A-EGFP
Growth in bacteria
  Bacterial resistance: Ampicillin, 100 μg/mL
  Growth temperature: 30°C
  Growth strain: NEB Stable
  Copy number: Unknown
Gene/Insert
  Gene/Insert name: Hygro(1-89)-NpuDnaE(N)-P2A-NTR-E2A-EGFP
  Species: Synthetic
  Cloning method: Gateway Cloning
  Sequencing primers: 5′ taggcgtgtacggtgggagg; 3′ ACCGAGGAGAGGGTTAGGGAT
Terms and licenses: Academic/Nonprofit Terms; Industry Terms: Not Available to Industry
Depositor comments: Please visit https://www.biorxiv.org/content/10.1101/452979v2 for BioRxiv preprint.
How to cite: pAC10113_pAAVS1-Nst-EF1aBlast2ArtTA3(-)_TetO- Hygro(1-89)-NpuDnaE(N)-P2A-NTR-E2A-EGFP was a gift from Albert Cheng (Addgene plasmid # 122833)
